Addgene plasmid #48464: pFUSB4_CGAA
Depositing lab: Stephen Ekker. Depositing organization: Mayo Foundation for Medical Education and Research. Publication: High Efficiency In Vivo Genome Engineering with a Simplified 15-RVD GoldyTALEN Design. Ma AC, Lee HB, Clark KJ, Ekker SC. PLoS One. 2013 May 29;8(5):e65259. doi: 10.1371/journal.pone.0065259. Print 2013. PubMed 23734242.
Backbone
  Vector backbone: pFUS_B4
  Vector type: Mammalian Expression, TALEN
Growth in bacteria
  Bacterial resistance: Spectinomycin, 50 μg/mL
  Growth temperature: 37°C
  Growth strain: Top10
  Copy number: Unknown
Gene/Insert
  Gene/Insert name: RVD sequence: HD NN NI NI
  Species: Synthetic
  Cloning method: Unknown
  Sequencing primers: 5′ ttgatgcctggcagttccct; 3′ cgaaccgaacaggcttatgt
Terms and licenses: Academic/Nonprofit Terms; Industry Terms: Not Available to Industry
Depositor comments: Plasmid was created using Golden Gate cloning.
How to cite: pFUSB4_CGAA was a gift from Stephen Ekker (Addgene plasmid # 48464 ; http://n2t.net/addgene:48464 ; RRID:Addgene_48464)
