[The description below was written by a language model from this plasmid's Addgene catalogue record and pLannotate feature annotations shown in this document.]
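Description:
pFUSB4_CGAA is a small (about 2.9 kb) intermediate array plasmid for building TALENs by Golden Gate assembly. It is based on the pFUS_B4 backbone and carries a preassembled block of four synthetic TAL effector repeats with the repeat-variable diresidues HD NN NI NI. Under the standard RVD code these recognise the bases C, G, A and A, which gives the plasmid its name. The depositor notes that it was made by Golden Gate cloning, and the associated work describes a simplified 15-RVD GoldyTALEN design for in vivo genome engineering. A ready-made four-repeat module of this kind fits that scheme, because it can be combined with other repeat arrays and moved into a final TALEN backbone without assembling each repeat individually.

The plasmid is propagated in E. coli from a high-copy ColE1/pUC-type origin. Selection is with spectinomycin through the aadA (SmR) aminoglycoside adenylyltransferase gene, which lies downstream of a fragment of the class 1 integron Pc promoter and a remnant of a gentamicin resistance gene. The other annotated features are vector remnants: short lacZα and lacI fragments, and the rrnB T1 and T2 transcription terminators. The short lacZα remnant is consistent with a blue/white screening cassette having been replaced by the repeat array, although the record does not say so.

The automated annotation does not identify the TAL repeats themselves, so the insert corresponds to an unannotated stretch of the sequence. Although the catalogue lists the vector type as mammalian expression, the feature table shows no eukaryotic promoter, nuclease domain or polyadenylation signal. The plasmid is therefore best regarded as a cloning intermediate rather than an expression construct.
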