Features (pLannotate 1.2.2; 8 found; start..end, strand, type, name):
      3..39      -  CDS            lacZα (fragment): LacZα fragment of β-galactosidase; lacZ fragment
    596..619     +  promoter       Pc promoter (fragment): intI1 (promoter lies within the coding sequence); class 1 integron promoter
    795..851     +  CDS            GmR (fragment): gentamycin acetyltransferase; aacC1; confers resistance to gentamycin
    858..1649    +  CDS            SmR: aminoglycoside adenylyltransferase (Murphy, 1985); aadA; confers resistance to spectinomycin and streptomycin
   1742..2330    +  rep_origin     ori: high-copy-number ColE1/pMB1/pBR322/pUC origin of replication
   2513..2605    +  CDS            lacI (fragment): lac repressor; lacI; The lac repressor binds to the lac operator to inhibit transcription in E. coli. This inhibition can be relieved by adding lactose or isopropyl-β-D-thiogalactopyranoside (IPTG).
   2660..2687    -  terminator     rrnB T2 terminator: transcription terminator T2 from the E. coli rrnB gene
   2819..2862    +  terminator     rrnB T1 terminator: Escherichia coli rrnB; transcription terminator T1 from the E. coli rrnB gene
>Addgene plasmid #48464 | pFUSB4_CGAA | depositor full sequence | sequence record 70164 | Full Sequence
ATGTTTTCCCAGTCACGACGTTGTAAAACGACGGCCAGTCTTAAGCGTCTCATGGCCTGACCCCGGACCA
AGTGGTGGCCTATCGCCAGCCACGATGGCGGCAAGCAAGCGCTCGAAACGGTGCAGCGGCTGTTGCCGGT
GCTGTGCCAGGACCATGGCCTGACCCCGGACCAAGTGGTGGCTATCGCCAGCAACAATGGCGGCAAGCAA
GCGCTCGAAACGGTGCAGCGGCTGTTGCCGGTGCTGTGCCAGGACCATGGCCTGACCCCGGACCAAGTGG
TGGCTATCGCCAGCAACATTGGCGGCAAGCAAGCGCTCGAAACGGTGCAGCGGCTGTTGCCGGTGCTGTG
CCAGGACCATGGCCTGACCCCGGACCAAGTGGTGGCTATCGCCAGCAACATTGGCGGCAAGCAAGCGCTC
GAAACGGTGCAGCGGCTGTTGCCGGTGCTGTGCCAGGACCATGGCCTGACCCCGGACCAAGTGGTGGCTA
TCGAGACGTCTAGACCAGCCAGGACAGAAATGCCTCGACTTCGCTGCTACCCAAGGTTGCCGGGTGACGC
ACACCGTGGAAACGGATGAAGGCACGAACCCAGTGGACATAAGCCTGTTCGGTTCGTAAGCTGTAATGCA
AGTAGCGTATGCGCTCACGCAACTGGTCCAGAACCTTGACCGAACGCAGCGGTGGTAACGGCGCAGTGGC
GGTTTTCATGGCTTGTTATGACTGTTTTTTTGGGGTACAGTCTATGCCTCGGGCATCCAAGCAGCAAGCG
CGTTACGCCGTGGGTCGATGTTTGATGTTATGGAGCAGCAACGATGTTACGCAGCAGGGCAGTCGCCCTA
AAACAAAGTTAAACATTATGAGGGAAGCGGTGATCGCCGAAGTATCGACTCAACTATCAGAGGTAGTTGG
CGTCATCGAGCGCCATCTCGAACCGACGTTGCTGGCCGTACATTTGTACGGCTCCGCAGTGGATGGCGGC
CTGAAGCCACACAGTGATATTGATTTGCTGGTTACGGTGACCGTAAGGCTTGATGAAACAACGCGGCGAG
CTTTGATCAACGACCTTTTGGAAACTTCGGCTTCCCCTGGAGAGAGCGAGATTCTCCGCGCTGTAGAAGT
CACCATTGTTGTGCACGACGACATCATTCCGTGGCGTTATCCAGCTAAGCGCGAACTGCAATTTGGAGAA
TGGCAGCGCAATGACATTCTTGCAGGTATCTTCGAGCCAGCCACGATCGACATTGATCTGGCTATCTTGC
TGACAAAAGCAAGAGAACATAGCGTTGCCTTGGTAGGTCCAGCGGCGGAGGAACTCTTTGATCCGGTTCC
TGAACAGGATCTATTTGAGGCGCTAAATGAAACCTTAACGCTATGGAACTCGCCGCCCGACTGGGCTGGC
GATGAGCGAAATGTAGTGCTTACGTTGTCCCGCATTTGGTACAGCGCAGTAACCGGCAAAATCGCGCCGA
AGGATGTCGCTGCCGACTGGGCAATGGAGCGCCTGCCGGCCCAGTATCAGCCCGTCATACTTGAAGCTAG
ACAGGCTTATCTTGGACAAGAAGAAGATCGCTTGGCCTCGCGCGCAGATCAGTTGGAAGAATTTGTCCAC
TACGTGAAAGGCGAGATCACCAAGGTAGTCGGCAAATAACCCTCGAGCCACCCATGACCAAAATCCCTTA
ACGTGAGTTACGCGTCGTTCCACTGAGCGTCAGACCCCGTAGAAAAGATCAAAGGATCTTCTTGAGATCC
TTTTTTTCTGCGCGTAATCTGCTGCTTGCAAACAAAAAAACCACCGCTACCAGCGGTGGTTTGTTTGCCG
GATCAAGAGCTACCAACTCTTTTTCCGAAGGTAACTGGCTTCAGCAGAGCGCAGATACCAAATACTGTCC
TTCTAGTGTAGCCGTAGTTAGGCCACCACTTCAAGAACTCTGTAGCACCGCCTACATACCTCGCTCTGCT
AATCCTGTTACCAGTGGCTGCTGCCAGTGGCGATAAGTCGTGTCTTACCGGGTTGGACTCAAGACGATAG
TTACCGGATAAGGCGCAGCGGTCGGGCTGAACGGGGGGTTCGTGCACACAGCCCAGCTTGGAGCGAACGA
CCTACACCGAACTGAGATACCTACAGCGTGAGCATTGAGAAAGCGCCACGCTTCCCGAAGGGAGAAAGGC
GGACAGGTATCCGGTAAGCGGCAGGGTCGGAACAGGAGAGCGCACGAGGGAGCTTCCAGGGGGAAACGCC
TGGTATCTTTATAGTCCTGTCGGGTTTCGCCACCTCTGACTTGAGCGTCGATTTTTGTGATGCTCGTCAG
GGGGGCGGAGCCTATGGAAAAACGCCAGCAACGCGGCCTTTTTACGGTTCCTGGCCTTTTGCTGGCCTTT
TGCTCACATGTTCTTTCCTGCGTTATCCCCTGATTCTGTGGATAACCGTATTACCGCCTTTGAGTGAGCT
GATACCGCTCGCCGCAGCCGAACGACCGAGCGCAGCGAGTCAGTGAGCGAGGAAGCGGAAGAGCGCCCAA
TACGCAAACCGCCTCTCCCCGCGCGTTGGCCGATTCATTAATGCAGCTGGCACGACAGGTTTCCCGACTG
GAAAGCGGGCAGTGAGCGCAACGCAATTAATACGCGTACCGCTAGCCAGGAAGAGTTTGTAGAAACGCAA
AAAGGCCATCCGTCAGGATGGCCTTCTGCTTAGTTTGATGCCTGGCAGTTTATGGCGGGCGTCCTGCCCG
CCACCCTCCGGGCCGTTGCTTCACAACGTTCAAATCCGCTCCCGGCGGATTTGTCCTACTCAGGAGAGCG
TTCACCGACAAACAACAGATAAAACGAAAGGCCCAGTCTTCCGACTGAGCCTTTCGTTTTATTTGATGCC
TGGCAGTTCCCTACTCTCGCGTTAACGCTAGCATGG
