>Addgene plasmid #48464 | pFUSB4_CGAA | addgene partial sequence | sequence record 70854 | pCR8_F1 5'-ttgatgcctggcagttccct-3'
GTCACGACGTTGTAAAACGACGGCCAGTCTTAAGCGTCTCATGGCCTGACCCCGGACCAAGTGGTGGCTA
TCGCCAGCCACGATGGCGGCAAGCAAGCGCTCGAAACGGTGCAGCGGCTGTTGCCGGTGCTGTGCCAGGA
CCATGGCCTGACCCCGGACCAAGTGGTGGCTATCGCCAGCAACAATGGCGGCAAGCAAGCGCTCGAAACG
GTGCAGCGGCTGTTGCCGGTGCTGTGCCAGGACCATGGCCTGACCCCGGACCAAGTGGTGGCTATCGCCA
GCAACATTGGCGGCAAGCAAGCGCTCGAAACGGTGCAGCGGCTGTTGCCGGTGCTGTGCCAGGACCATGG
CCTGACCCCGGACCAAGTGGTGGCTATCGCCAGCAACATTGGCGGCAAGCAAGCGCTCGAAACGGTGCAG
CGGCTGTTGCCGGTGCTGTGCCAGGACCATGGCCTGACCCCGGACCAAGTGGTGGCTATCGAGACGTCTA
GACCAGCCAGGACAGAAATGCCTCGACTTCGCTGCTACCCAAGGTTGCCGGGTGACGCACACCGTGGAAA
CGGATGAAGGCACGAACCCAGTGGACATAAGCCTGTTCGGTTCGTAAGCTGTAATGCAAGTAGCGTATGC
GCTCACGCAACTGGTCCAGAACCTTGACCGAACGCAGCGGTGGTAACGGCGCAGTGGCGGTTTTCATGGC
TTGTTATGACTGTTTTTTTGGGGTACAGTCTATGCCTCGGGCATCCAAGCAGCAAGCGCGTTACGCCGTG
GGTCGATGTTTGATGTTATGGAGCAGCAACGATGTTACGCAGCAGGGCAGTCGCCCTAAAACAAAGTTAA
ACATTATGAGGGAAGCGGTGATCGCCGAAGTATCGACTCAACTATCA
